>Addgene plasmid #84116 | pFGC5941-PacI-ath-STTM319/159 | addgene full sequence | sequence record 167246 | Addgene NGS Result
TGAGACTTTTCAACAAAGGGTAATTTCGGGAAACCTCCTCGGATTCCATTGCCCAGCTATCTGTCACCTC
ATCGAAAGGACAGTAGAAAAGGAAGGTGGCTCCTACAAATGCCATCATTGCGATAAAGGAAAGGCTATCA
TTCAAGATGCCTCTGCCGACAGTGGTCCCAAAGATGGACCCCCACCCACGAGGAGCATCGTGGAAAAAGA
AGACGTTCCAACCACGTCTTCAAAGCAAGTGGATTGATGTGACATCTCCACTGACATAAGGGATGACGCA
CAACCCCACTATCCTTCGCAAGACCCTTCCTCTATATAAGGAAGTTCATTTCATTTGGAGAGGACAGCCC
AAGCTTCAGAGCTCCCTCTATCAATCCAAAGTTGTTGTTGTTATGGTCTAATTTAAATATGGTCTAAAGA
AGAAGAATGGGAGCACCCCTATTCAGTCCAAGAATTCGGTACGCTGAAATCACCAGTCTCTCTCTACAAA
TCTATCTCTCTCTATTTTCTCCATAAATAATGTGTGAGTAGTTTCCCGATAAGGGAAATTAGGGTTCTTA
TAGGGTTTCGCTCATGTGTTGAGCATATAAGAAACCCTCAGTATGTATTTGTATTTGTAAAATACTTCTA
TCAATAAAATTTCTAATTCCTAAAACCAGAATCCAGTACTAAAATCCAGATCTCCTAAAGTCCCTATAGA
TCTTTGTCGTGAATATAAACCAGACACGAGACGACTAGACCTGGAGCCCAGACGCCGTTCGAAGCTAGAA
GTACCGCTTAGGCAGGAGGCCGTTAGGGAAAAGATGCTAAGGCAGGGTTGGTTACGTTGACTCCCCCGTA
GGTTTGGTTTAAATATGATGAAGTGGACGGAAGGAAGGAGGAAGACAAGGAAGGATAAGGTTGCAGGCCC
TGTGCAAGGTAAGAAGATGGAAATTTGATAGAGGTACGCTACTATACTTATACTATACGCTAAGGGAATG
ATTGTATTTATACCCTATACCCCCTAATAACCCCTTATCAATTTAAGAAATAATCCGCATAAGCCCCCGC
TTAAAAATTGGTATCAGAGCCATGAATAGGTCTATGACCAAAACTCAAGAGGATAAAACCTCACCAAAAT
ACGAAAGAGTCCTTAACTCTAAAGATAAAAGATCTTTCAAGATCAAAACTAGTTCCCTCACACCGGTGAC
GGGGATCGCATGCGACCTCTAGACCATCACATTGGAGCTTCAGCTGCTCGAGTTCTATAGTGTCACCTAA
ATCGTATGTGTATGATACATAAGGTTATGTATTAATTGTAGCCGCGTTCTTACGTCGACGTACCAATTAC
GCCCCGCCCTGTCACTCATCGCAGTACTGTTGTAATTCATTAAGCATTCTGCCGACATGGAAGCCATCAC
AAACGGCATGATGAACCTGAATCGCCAGCGGCATCAGCACCTTGTCGCCTTGCGTATAATATTTGCCCAT
GGTGAAAACGGGGGCGAAGAAGTTGTCCATATTGGCCACGTTTAAATCAAAACTGGTGAAACTCACCCAG
GGATTGGCTGAGACGAAAAACATATTCTCAATAAACCCTTTAGGGAAATAGGCCAGGTTTTCACCGTAAC
ACGCCACATCTTGCGAATACATGTGTAGAAACTGCCGGAAATCGTCGTGGTATTCACTCCAGAGCGATGA
AAACGTTTCAGTTTGCTCATGGAAAACGGTGTAACAAGGGTGAACACTATCCCATATTACCAGCTCACCG
TCTTTCATTGCCATACGGAACTCCGGATGAGCATTCATCAGGCGGGCAAGAATGTGAATAAAGGCCGGAT
AAAACTTGTGCTTATTTTTCTTTACGGTCTTTAAAAAGGCCGTAATATCCAGCTGAACAGTCTGGTTATA
GGTACATTGAGCAACTGACTGAAATGCCTCAAAATGTTCTTTACGATGCCATTGGGATATATCAACGGTG
GTATATCCAGTGATTTCTTTCTCCATTTTAGCTTCCTTAGCTCCTGAAAATCTCGATAACTCATTAAAGC
TTATCGATGATAAGCTGTCAAACATGAGAATTTAGCCCGCCTAATGAGCGGGCTTTTTGTTGTGATCCGC
GTTGCTGGCGTTTTTCCATAGGCTCCGCCCCCCTGACGAGCATCACAAAAATCGACGCTCAAGTCAGAGG
TGGCGAAACCCGACAGGACTATAAAGATACCAGGCGTTTCCCCCCTGGAAGCTCCCTCGTGCGCTCTCCT
GTTCCGACCCTGCCGCTTACCGGATACCTGTCCGCCTTTCTTAATTAAGACCCGGGACTAGTCCCTAGAG
TCCTGCTTTAATGAGATATGCGAGACGCCTATGATCGCATGATATTTGCTTTCAATTCTGTTGTGCACGT
TGTAAAAAACCTGAGCATGTGTAGCTCAGATCCTTACCGCCGGTTTCGGTTCATTCTAATGAATATATCA
CCCGTTACTATCGTATTTTTATGAATAATATTCTCCGTTCAATTTACTGATTGTACCCTACTACTTATAT
GTACAATATTAAAATGAAAACAATATATTGTGCTGAATAGGTTTATAGCGACATCTATGATAGAGCGCCA
CAATAACAAACAATTGCGTTTTATTATTACAAATCCAATTTTAAAAAAAGCGGCAGAACCGGTCAAACCT
AAAAGACTGATTACATAAATCTTATTCAAATTTCAAAAGTGCCCCAGGGGCTAGTATCTACGACACACCG
AGCGGCGAACTAATAACGCTCACTGAAGGGAACTCCGGTTCCCCGCCGGCGCGCATGGGTGAGATTCCTT
GAAGTTGAGTATTGGCCGTCCGCTCTACCGAAAGTTACGGGCACCATTCAACCCGGTCCAGCACGGCGGC
CGGGTAACCGACTTGCTGCCCCGAGAATTATGCAGCATTTTTTTGGTGTATGTGGGCCCCAAATGAAGTG
CAGGTCAAACCTTGACAGTGACGACAAATCGTTGGGCGGGTCCAGGGCGAATTTTGCGACAACATGTCGA
GGCTCAGCAGGACCTGCAGGCATGCAAGCTTGGCACTGGCCGTCGTTTTACAACGTCGTGACTGGGAAAA
CCCTGGCGTTACCCAACTTAATCGCCTTGCAGCACATCCCCCTTTCGCCAGCTGGCGTAATAGCGAAGAG
GCCCGCACCGATCGCCCTTCCCAACAGTTGCGCAGCCTGAATGGCGAATGCTAGAGCAGCTTGAGCTTGG
ATCAGATTGTCGTTTCCCGCCTTCAGTTTAAACTATCAGTGTTTGACAGGATATATTGGCGGGTAAACCT
AAGAGAAAAGAGCGTTTATTAGAATAATCGGATATTTAAAAGGGCGTGAAAAGGTTTATCCGTTCGTCCA
TTTGTATGTGCATGCCAACCACAGGGTTCCCCTCGGGATCAAAGTACTTTGATCCAACCCCTCCGCTGCT
ATAGTGCAGTCGGCTTCTGACGTTCAGTGCAGCCGTCTTCTGAAAACGACATGTCGCACAAGTCCTAAGT
TACGCGACAGGCTGCCGCCCTGCCCTTTTCCTGGCGTTTTCTTGTCGCGTGTTTTAGTCGCATAAAGTAG
AATACTTGCGACTAGAACCGGAGACATTACGCCATGAACAAGAGCGCCGCCGCTGGCCTGCTGGGCTATG
CCCGCGTCAGCACCGACGACCAGGACTTGACCAACCAACGGGCCGAACTGCACGCGGCCGGCTGCACCAA
GCTGTTTTCCGAGAAGATCACCGGCACCAGGCGCGACCGCCCGGAGCTGGCCAGGATGCTTGACCACCTA
CGCCCTGGCGACGTTGTGACAGTGACCAGGCTAGACCGCCTGGCCCGCAGCACCCGCGACCTACTGGACA
TTGCCGAGCGCATCCAGGAGGCCGGCGCGGGCCTGCGTAGCCTGGCAGAGCCGTGGGCCGACACCACCAC
GCCGGCCGGCCGCATGGTGTTGACCGTGTTCGCCGGCATTGCCGAGTTCGAGCGTTCCCTAATCATCGAC
CGCACCCGGAGCGGGCGCGAGGCCGCCAAGGCCCGAGGCGTGAAGTTTGGCCCCCGCCCTACCCTCACCC
CGGCACAGATCGCGCACGCCCGCGAGCTGATCGACCAGGAAGGCCGCACCGTGAAAGAGGCGGCTGCACT
GCTTGGCGTGCATCGCTCGACCCTGTACCGCGCACTTGAGCGCAGCGAGGAAGTGACGCCCACCGAGGCC
AGGCGGCGCGGTGCCTTCCGTGAGGACGCATTGACCGAGGCCGACGCCCTGGCGGCCGCCGAGAATGAAC
GCCAAGAGGAACAAGCATGAAACCGCACCAGGACGGCCAGGACGAACCGTTTTTCATTACCGAAGAGATC
GAGGCGGAGATGATCGCGGCCGGGTACGTGTTCGAGCCGCCCGCGCACGTCTCAACCGTGCGGCTGCATG
AAATCCTGGCCGGTTTGTCTGATGCCAAGCTGGCGGCCTGGCCGGCCAGCTTGGCCGCTGAAGAAACCGA
GCGCCGCCGTCTAAAAAGGTGATGTGTATTTGAGTAAAACAGCTTGCGTCATGCGGTCGCTGCGTATATG
ATGCGATGAGTAAATAAACAAATACGCAAGGGGAACGCATGAAGGTTATCGCTGTACTTAACCAGAAAGG
CGGGTCAGGCAAGACGACCATCGCAACCCATCTAGCCCGCGCCCTGCAACTCGCCGGGGCCGATGTTCTG
TTAGTCGATTCCGATCCCCAGGGCAGTGCCCGCGATTGGGCGGCCGTGCGGGAAGATCAACCGCTAACCG
TTGTCGGCATCGACCGCCCGACGATTGACCGCGACGTGAAGGCCATCGGCCGGCGCGACTTCGTAGTGAT
CGACGGAGCGCCCCAGGCGGCGGACTTGGCTGTGTCCGCGATCAAGGCAGCCGACTTCGTGCTGATTCCG
GTGCAGCCAAGCCCTTACGACATATGGGCCACCGCCGACCTGGTGGAGCTGGTTAAGCAGCGCATTGAGG
TCACGGATGGAAGGCTACAAGCGGCCTTTGTCGTGTCGCGGGCGATCAAAGGCACGCGCATCGGCGGTGA
GGTTGCCGAGGCGCTGGCCGGGTACGAGCTGCCCATTCTTGAGTCCCGTATCACGCAGCGCGTGAGCTAC
CCAGGCACTGCCGCCGCCGGCACAACCGTTCTTGAATCAGAACCCGAGGGCGACGCTGCCCGCGAGGTCC
AGGCGCTGGCCGCTGAAATTAAATCAAAACTCATTTGAGTTAATGAGGTAAAGAGAAAATGAGCAAAAGC
ACAAACACGCTAAGTGCCGGCCGTCCGAGCGCACGCAGCAGCAAGGCTGCAACGTTGGCCAGCCTGGCAG
ACACGCCAGCCATGAAGCGGGTCAACTTTCAGTTGCCGGCGGAGGATCACACCAAGCTGAAGATGTACGC
GGTACGCCAAGGCAAGACCATTACCGAGCTGCTATCTGAATACATCGCGCAGCTACCAGAGTAAATGAGC
AAATGAATAAATGAGTAGATGAATTTTAGCGGCTAAAGGAGGCGGCATGGAAAATCAAGAACAACCAGGC
ACCGACGCCGTGGAATGCCCCATGTGTGGAGGAACGGGCGGTTGGCCAGGCGTAAGCGGCTGGGTTGCCT
GCCGGCCCTGCAATGGCACTGGAACCCCCAAGCCCGAGGAATCGGCGTGAGCGGTCGCAAACCATCCGGC
CCGGTACAAATCGGCGCGGCGCTGGGTGATGACCTGGTGGAGAAGTTGAAGGCCGCGCAGGCCGCCCAGC
GGCAACGCATCGAGGCAGAAGCACGCCCCGGTGAATCGTGGCAAGCGGCCGCTGATCGAATCCGCAAAGA
ATCCCGGCAACCGCCGGCAGCCGGTGCGCCGTCGATTAGGAAGCCGCCCAAGGGCGACGAGCAACCAGAT
TTTTTCGTTCCGATGCTCTATGACGTGGGCACCCGCGATAGTCGCAGCATCATGGACGTGGCCGTTTTCC
GTCTGTCGAAGCGTGACCGACGAGCTGGCGAGGTGATCCGCTACGAGCTTCCAGACGGGCACGTAGAGGT
TTCCGCAGGGCCGGCCGGCATGGCCAGTGTGTGGGATTACGACCTGGTACTGATGGCGGTTTCCCATCTA
ACCGAATCCATGAACCGATACCGGGAAGGGAAGGGAGACAAGCCCGGCCGCGTGTTCCGTCCACACGTTG
CGGACGTACTCAAGTTCTGCCGGCGAGCCGATGGCGGAAAGCAGAAAGACGACCTGGTAGAAACCTGCAT
TCGGTTAAACACCACGCACGTTGCCATGCAGCGTACGAAGAAGGCCAAGAACGGCCGCCTGGTGACGGTA
TCCGAGGGTGAAGCCTTGATTAGCCGCTACAAGATCGTAAAGAGCGAAACCGGGCGGCCGGAGTACATCG
AGATCGAGCTAGCTGATTGGATGTACCGCGAGATCACAGAAGGCAAGAACCCGGACGTGCTGACGGTTCA
CCCCGATTACTTTTTGATCGATCCCGGCATCGGCCGTTTTCTCTACCGCCTGGCACGCCGCGCCGCAGGC
AAGGCAGAAGCCAGATGGTTGTTCAAGACGATCTACGAACGCAGTGGCAGCGCCGGAGAGTTCAAGAAGT
TCTGTTTCACCGTGCGCAAGCTGATCGGGTCAAATGACCTGCCGGAGTACGATTTGAAGGAGGAGGCGGG
GCAGGCTGGCCCGATCCTAGTCATGCGCTACCGCAACCTGATCGAGGGCGAAGCATCCGCCGGTTCCTAA
TGTACGGAGCAGATGCTAGGGCAAATTGCCCTAGCAGGGGAAAAAGGTCGAAAAGGTCTCTTTCCTGTGG
ATAGCACGTACATTGGGAACCCAAAGCCGTACATTGGGAACCGGAACCCGTACATTGGGAACCCAAAGCC
GTACATTGGGAACCGGTCACACATGTAAGTGACTGATATAAAAGAGAAAAAAGGCGATTTTTCCGCCTAA
AACTCTTTAAAACTTATTAAAACTCTTAAAACCCGCCTGGCCTGTGCATAACTGTCTGGCCAGCGCACAG
CCGAAGAGCTGCAAAAAGCGCCTACCCTTCGGTCGCTGCGCTCCCTACGCCCCGCCGCTTCGCGTCGGCC
TATCGCGGCCGCTGGCCGCTCAAAAATGGCTGGCCTACGGCCAGGCAATCTACCAGGGCGCGGACAAGCC
GCGCCGTCGCCACTCGACCGCCGGCGCCCACATCAAGGCACCCTGCCTCGCGCGTTTCGGTGATGACGGT
GAAAACCTCTGACACATGCAGCTCCCGGAGACGGTCACAGCTTGTCTGTAAGCGGATGCCGGGAGCAGAC
AAGCCCGTCAGGGCGCGTCAGCGGGTGTTGGCGGGTGTCGGGGCGCAGCCATGACCCAGTCACGTAGCGA
TAGCGGAGTGTATACTGGCTTAACTATGCGGCATCAGAGCAGATTGTACTGAGAGTGCACCATATGCGGT
GTGAAATACCGCACAGATGCGTAAGGAGAAAATACCGCATCAGGCGCTCTTCCGCTTCCTCGCTCACTGA
CTCGCTGCGCTCGGTCGTTCGGCTGCGGCGAGCGGTATCAGCTCACTCAAAGGCGGTAATACGGTTATCC
ACAGAATCAGGGGATAACGCAGGAAAGAACATGTGAGCAAAAGGCCAGCAAAAGGCCAGGAACCGTAAAA
AGGCCGCGTTGCTGGCGTTTTTCCATAGGCTCCGCCCCCCTGACGAGCATCACAAAAATCGACGCTCAAG
TCAGAGGTGGCGAAACCCGACAGGACTATAAAGATACCAGGCGTTTCCCCCTGGAAGCTCCCTCGTGCGC
TCTCCTGTTCCGACCCTGCCGCTTACCGGATACCTGTCCGCCTTTCTCCCTTCGGGAAGCGTGGCGCTTT
CTCATAGCTCACGCTGTAGGTATCTCAGTTCGGTGTAGGTCGTTCGCTCCAAGCTGGGCTGTGTGCACGA
ACCCCCCGTTCAGCCCGACCGCTGCGCCTTATCCGGTAACTATCGTCTTGAGTCCAACCCGGTAAGACAC
GACTTATCGCCACTGGCAGCAGCCACTGGTAACAGGATTAGCAGAGCGAGGTATGTAGGCGGTGCTACAG
AGTTCTTGAAGTGGTGGCCTAACTACGGCTACACTAGAAGGACAGTATTTGGTATCTGCGCTCTGCTGAA
GCCAGTTACCTTCGGAAAAAGAGTTGGTAGCTCTTGATCCGGCAAACAAACCACCGCTGGTAGCGGTGGT
TTTTTTGTTTGCAAGCAGCAGATTACGCGCAGAAAAAAAGGATCTCAAGAAGATCCTTTGATCTTTTCTA
CGGGGTCTGACGCTCAGTGGAACGAAAACTCACGTTAAGGGATTTTGGTCATGCATTCTAGGTACTAAAA
CAATTCATCCAGTAAAATATAATATTTTATTTTCTCCCAATCAGGCTTGATCCCCAGTAAGTCAAAAAAT
AGCTCGACATACTGTTCTTCCCCGATATCCTCCCTGATCGACCGGACGCAGAAGGCAATGTCATACCACT
TGTCCGCCCTGCCGCTTCTCCCAAGATCAATAAAGCCACTTACTTTGCCATCTTTCACAAAGATGTTGCT
GTCTCCCAGGTCGCCGTGGGAAAAGACAAGTTCCTCTTCGGGCTTTTCCGTCTTTAAAAAATCATACAGC
TCGCGCGGATCTTTAAATGGAGTGTCTTCTTCCCAGTTTTCGCAATCCACATCGGCCAGATCGTTATTCA
GTAAGTAATCCAATTCGGCTAAGCGGCTGTCTAAGCTATTCGTATAGGGACAATCCGATATGTCGATGGA
GTGAAAGAGCCTGATGCACTCCGCATACAGCTCGATAATCTTTTCAGGGCTTTGTTCATCTTCATACTCT
TCCGAGCAAAGGACGCCATCGGCCTCACTCATGAGCAGATTGCTCCAGCCATCATGCCGTTCAAAGTGCA
GGACCTTTGGAACAGGCAGCTTTCCTTCCAGCCATAGCATCATGTCCTTTTCCCGTTCCACATCATAGGT
GGTCCCTTTATACCGGCTGTCCGTCATTTTTAAATATAGGTTTTCATTTTCTCCCACCAGCTTATATACC
TTAGCAGGAGACATTCCTTCCGTATCTTTTACGCAGCGGTATTTTTCGATCAGTTTTTTCAATTCCGGTG
ATATTCTCATTTTAGCCATTTATTATTTCCTTCCTCTTTTCTACAGTATTTAAAGATACCCCAAGAAGCT
AATTATAACAAGACGAACTCCAATTCACTGTTCCTTGCATTCTAAAACCTTAAATACCAGAAAACAGCTT
TTTCAAAGTTGTTTTCAAAGTTGGCGTATAACATAGTATCGACGGAGCCGATTTTGAAACCGCGGTGATC
ACAGGCAGCAACGCTCTGTCATCGTTACAATCAACATGCTACCCTCCGCGAGATCATCCGTGTTTCAAAC
CCGGCAGCTTAGTTGCCGTTCTTCCGAATAGCATCGGTAACATGAGCAAAGTCTGCCGCCTTACAACGGC
TCTCCCGCTGACGCCGTCCCGGACTGATGGGCTGCCTGTATCGAGTGGTGATTTTGTGCCGAGCTGCCGG
TCGGGGAGCTGTTGGCTGGCTGGTGGCAGGATATATTGTGGTGTAAACAAATTGACGCTTAGACAACTTA
ATAACACATTGCGGACGTTTTTAATGTACTGAATTAACGCCGAATTAATTCGAGCTCGGATCTGATAATT
TATTTGAAAATTCATAAGAAAAGCAAACGTTACATGAATTGATGAAACAATACAAAGACAGATAAAGCCA
CGCACATTTAGGATATTGGCCGAGATTACTGAATATTGAGTAAGATCACGGAATTTCTGACAGGAGCATG
TCTTCAATTCAGCCCAAATGGCAGTTGAAATACTCAAACCGCCCCATATGCAGGAGCGGATCATTCATTG
TTTGTTTGGTTGCCTTTGCCAACATGGGAGTCCAAGATTCTGCAGTCAAATCTCGGTGACGGGCAGGACC
GGACGGGGCGGTACCGGCAGGCTGAAGTCCAGCTGCCAGAAACCCACGTCATGCCAGTTCCCGTGCTTGA
AGCCGGCCGCCCGCAGCATGCCGCGGGGGGCATATCCGAGCGCCTCGTGCATGCGCACGCTCGGGTCGTT
GGGCAGCCCGATGACAGCGACCACGCTCTTGAAGCCCTGTGCCTCCAGGGACTTCAGCAGGTGGGTGTAG
AGCGTGGAGCCCAGTCCCGTCCGCTGGTGGCGGGGGGAGACGTACACGGTCGACTCGGCCGTCCAGTCGT
AGGCGTTGCGTGCCTTCCAGGGGCCCGCGTAGGCGATGCCGGCGACCTCGCCGTCCACCTCGGCGACGAG
CCAGGGATAGCGCTCCCGCAGACGGACGAGGTCGTCCGTCCACTCCTGCGGTTCCTGCGGCTCGGTACGG
AAGTTGACCGTGCTTGTCTCGATGTAGTGGTTGACGATGGTGCAGACCGCCGGCATGTCCGCCTCGGTGG
CACGGCGGATGTCGGCCGGGCGTCGTTCTGGGCTCATCGATTCGATTTGGTGTATCGAGATTGGTTATGA
AATTCAGATGCTAGTGTAATGTATTGGTAATTTGGGAAGATATAATAGGAAGCAAGGCTATTTATCCATT
TCTGAAAAGGCGAAATGGCGTCACCGCGAGCGTCACGCGCATTCCGTTCTTGCTGTAAAGCGTTGTTTGG
TACACTTTTGACTAGCGAGGCTTGGCGTGTCAGCGTATCTATTCAAAAGTCGTTAATGGCTGCGGATCAA
GAAAAAGTTGGAATAGAAACAGAATACCCGCGAAATTCAGGCCCGGTTGCCATGTCCTACACGCCGAAAT
AAACGACCAAATTAGTAGAAAAATAAAAACTGACTCGGATACTTACGTCACGTCTTGCGCACTGATTTGA
AAAATCTCAGAATTCATGGATCCTAGGTGAGTCTAGAGAGTTAATTAAGTTTGCAAGCAGCAGATTACGC
GCAGAAAAAAAGGATCTCAAGGAGATCCTTTGGATCACAAAAAAAAAGCCCGCTCATTAGGCGGGTTAAA
TTCCCGGGTACTGCAGCCGATTCATTAATGCAGGTTAACCTGGCTTATCGAAATTAATACGACTCACTAT
AGGGAGACCGGCAGATCTGATCCCTACTCCAAAAATGTCAAAGATACAGTCTCAGAAGACCAAAGGGCTA
TTGAGACTTTTCAACAAAGGGTAATTTCGGGAAACCTCCTCGGATTCCATTGCCCAGCTATCTGTCACTT
CATCGAAAGGACAGTGGAAAAGGAAGGTGGCTCCTACAAATGCCATCATTGCGATAAAGGAAAGGCTATC
ATTCAAGATGCCTCTGCCGACAGTGGTCCCAAAGATGGACCCCCACCCACGAGGAGCATCGTGGGAAAAG
AAGACGTTCCAACCACGTCTTCAAAGCAAGTGGATTGATGTGACATCTCCACTGACGTAAGGGATGACGC
ACAATCCCACCCCTACTCCAAAAATGTCAAAGATACTGTCTCAGAAGACCAAAGGGCTAT
Features (pLannotate 1.2.2; 27 found; start..end, strand, type, name):
      1..346     +  promoter       CaMV 35S promoter: strong constitutive promoter from cauliflower mosaic virus
    298..344     +  promoter       minimal CaMV 35S promoter: minimal 35S promoter from cauliflower mosaic virus
    506..682     +  polyA_signal   CaMV poly(A) signal: cauliflower mosaic virus polyadenylation signal
   1244..1262    -  promoter       SP6 promoter: promoter for bacteriophage SP6 RNA polymerase
   1327..1986    -  CDS            CmR: chloramphenicol acetyltransferase; cat; confers resistance to chloramphenicol
   1987..2023    -  promoter       cat promoter (fragment): promoter of the E. coli cat gene encoding chloramphenicol acetyltransferase
   2023..2051    -  promoter       tet promoter: E. coli promoter for tetracycline efflux protein gene
   2113..2281    -  rep_origin     ori (fragment): high-copy-number ColE1/pMB1/pBR322/pUC origin of replication
   2313..3020    +  terminator     OCS terminator: octopine synthase terminator
   3021..3041    +  misc_feature   MCS (fragment): pUC18/19 multiple cloning site
   3044..3198    +  CDS            lacZα (fragment): LacZα fragment of β-galactosidase; lacZ fragment
   3264..3288    +  misc_feature   RB T-DNA repeat: right border repeat from nopaline C58 T-DNA
   3628..4029    +  CDS            Y4CG_SINFN (fragment): Protein inferred from homology: Swiss-Prot protein existence level 3. From Sinorhizobium fredii (strain NBRC 101917 / NGR234).
   4589..5218    +  CDS            pVS1 StaA: stability protein from the Pseudomonas plasmid pVS1 (Heeb et al., 2000)
   5647..6720    +  CDS            pVS1 RepA: replication protein from the Pseudomonas plasmid pVS1 (Heeb et al., 2000)
   6786..6980    +  rep_origin     pVS1 oriV: origin of replication for the Pseudomonas plasmid pVS1 (Heeb et al., 2000)
   7183..7222    +  CDS            rop (fragment): Rop protein, which maintains plasmids at low copy number; rop
   7324..7464    +  misc_feature   bom: basis of mobility region from pBR322
   7650..8238    -  rep_origin     ori: high-copy-number ColE1/pMB1/pBR322/pUC origin of replication
   8325..9119    -  CDS            KanR: aminoglycoside phosphotransferase; aphA-3; confers resistance to kanamycin
   9544..9568    +  misc_feature   LB T-DNA repeat: left border repeat from nopaline C58 T-DNA
   9654..9906    -  terminator     MAS terminator: mannopine synthase terminator
   9919..10467   -  CDS            bar: PAT_STRHY - Experimental evidence at protein level: Swiss-Prot protein existence level 1. Inactivates phosphinothricin (PPT) by transfer of an acetyl group from acetyl CoA. Can also acetylate demethylphosphinothricin but not PTT or glutamate. This enzyme is an effector of phosphinothricin tripeptide (PTT or bialaphos) resistance. From Streptomyces hygroscopicus. Introduced by genetic manipulation and expressed in glufosinate-tolerant maize by Dekalb Genetics.
  10473..10853   -  promoter       MAS promoter: mannopine synthase promoter (Velten et al., 1984)
  10899..10940   -  rep_origin     ori (fragment): high-copy-number ColE1/pMB1/pBR322/pUC origin of replication
  11045..11063   +  promoter       T7 promoter: promoter for bacteriophage T7 RNA polymerase
  11132..11420   +  promoter       CaMV 35S promoter (fragment): strong constitutive promoter from cauliflower mosaic virus
