[The description below was written by a language model from this plasmid's Addgene catalogue record and pLannotate feature annotations shown in this document.]
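Description:
pFGC5941-PacI-ath-STTM319/159 is a plant expression binary vector built on the pFGC5941-PacI backbone for Agrobacterium-mediated T-DNA delivery into Arabidopsis thaliana. Outside the T-DNA borders it carries the pVS1 replication and stability functions (oriV, RepA, StaA) that maintain the plasmid in Agrobacterium, a ColE1/pBR322-type origin with the bom mobilisation region for propagation in E. coli, and a kanamycin resistance gene. A second bacterial marker, chloramphenicol acetyltransferase, lies within the cloned insert, so the plasmid is selected on both chloramphenicol and kanamycin. This arrangement lets the PacI insert be selected for directly during cloning.

The payload is a roughly 2.8 kb PacI fragment that, according to the depositor, comprises a 2x35S promoter, the short tandem target mimic (STTM), a 35S terminator and CmR. The feature table agrees with this: a partial and a full CaMV 35S promoter annotation flank the sequence origin, consistent with a duplicated promoter. They are followed by an unannotated stretch where the STTM presumably sits, then the CaMV poly(A) signal and the CmR cassette. Short ColE1 origin fragments and T7/SP6 promoters at the insert edges look like remnants of an intermediate cloning vector. An STTM is a non-coding transcript carrying two miRNA binding sites joined by a spacer, here directed at miR319 and miR159, which sequesters these miRNAs and triggers their degradation. Also between the left and right borders are a bar gene under the mannopine synthase promoter and terminator, giving Basta (phosphinothricin) selection of transformed plants, and a leftover OCS terminator from the parent vector. The construct is used to knock down miR319/159 function for loss-of-function studies in Arabidopsis.
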