Addgene plasmid #84116: pFGC5941-PacI-ath-STTM319/159
Purpose: target miRNA319/159 for destruction in Arabidopsis thaliana
Depositing lab: Guiliang Tang. Depositing organization: Michigan Technological University. Publication: Construction of short tandem target mimic (STTM) to block the functions of plant and animal microRNAs. Tang G, Yan J, Gu Y, Qiao M, Fan R, Mao Y, Tang X. Methods. 2012 Oct;58(2):118-25. doi: 10.1016/j.ymeth.2012.10.006. Epub 2012 Oct 23. PubMed 23098881.
Backbone
  Vector backbone: pFGC5941-PacI
  Backbone manufacturer: Guiliang Tang (Addgene plasmid # 44182)
  Backbone size w/o insert (bp): 8608
  Vector type: Plant Expression
  Selectable markers: Basta
Growth in bacteria
  Bacterial resistance: Chloramphenicol and Kanamycin, 25 & 50 μg/mL
  Growth temperature: 37°C
  Growth strain: DH5alpha
  Copy number: High Copy
Gene/Insert
  Gene/Insert name: STTM319/159
  Species: A. thaliana (mustard weed)
  Insert size (bp): 2846
  Promoter: 2x35S
  Cloning method: Restriction Enzyme; 5′ cloning site PacI (not destroyed); 3′ cloning site PacI (not destroyed)
  Sequencing primers: 5′ CACTATCCTTCGCAAGACCCTTCC; 3′ CAACACATGAGCGAAACCCTATAA
Terms and licenses: Academic/Nonprofit Terms; Industry Terms: Not Available to Industry
Depositor comments: The insert within this plasmid contains a 2x35S promoter, STTM, T35S and CmR.
How to cite: pFGC5941-PacI-ath-STTM319/159 was a gift from Guiliang Tang (Addgene plasmid # 84116 ; http://n2t.net/addgene:84116 ; RRID:Addgene_84116)
