>Addgene plasmid #84116 | pFGC5941-PacI-ath-STTM319/159 | depositor partial sequence | sequence record 160672 | STTM
CAGAGCTCCCTCTATCAATCCAAAGTTGTTGTTGTTATGGTCTAATTTAAATATGGTCTAAAGAAGAAGA
ATGGGAGCACCCCTATTCAGTCCAA
